Addgene plasmid #234163: pAIP4_4CFI
Purpose: Heterologous protein expression of flagellin in Escherichia coli
Depositing lab: Christopher Bahl. Depositing organization: AI Proteins. Publication: Facile, high-throughput protein purification enabled by high-efficiency protease elution. Cárcamo Noriega EN, Truebridge IS, Teets FD 3rd, Bowman JW 3rd, Rodriguez N, Howard TA, Bahl CD. Protein Sci. 2026 Sep;35(9):e70746. doi: 10.1002/pro.70746. PubMed 42555168.
Backbone
  Vector backbone: pET29b
  Backbone size w/o insert (bp): 5679
  Vector type: Bacterial Expression
Growth in bacteria
  Bacterial resistance: Kanamycin, 50 μg/mL
  Growth temperature: 37°C
  Growth strain: DH10B
  Copy number: High Copy
Gene/Insert
  Gene/Insert name: 4CFI (alt names: P70944_BURPE; Flagellin)
  Species: Burkholderia pseudomallei K96243
  Insert size (bp): 774
  Entrez Gene: QUF21_RS17235 (a.k.a. QUF21_RS17235, GTC254T_33180)
  Promoter: T7
  Tag / fusion protein: 10x HisTag-Smt3 (N terminal on backbone)
  Cloning method: Golden Gate
  Sequencing primers: 5′ T7-promoter; 3′ T7-Term
Resource information
  A portion of this plasmid was derived from a plasmid made by: Synthetic DNA
Terms and licenses: Academic/Nonprofit Terms; Industry Terms
Depositor comments: 5' cloning site: BsaI (destroyed), 3' cloning site: BsaI (destroyed)
How to cite: pAIP4_4CFI was a gift from Christopher Bahl (Addgene plasmid # 234163 ; http://n2t.net/addgene:234163 ; RRID:Addgene_234163)
