[The description below was written by a language model from this plasmid's Addgene catalogue record and pLannotate feature annotations shown in this document.]
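Description:
pAIP4_4CFI is a bacterial expression plasmid built on a pET29b backbone for producing Burkholderia pseudomallei K96243 flagellin (insert name 4CFI) in Escherichia coli. It is selected with kanamycin through an aph(3')-Ia KanR cassette and replicates from a ColE1/pMB1-type origin. The catalogue lists it as high copy, although the feature table also shows the rop gene and the bom region typical of pBR322-derived pET vectors. An f1 origin is present as well. Short tetracycline-resistance fragments, an AmpR promoter fragment and a predicted E. coli ORF appear to be backbone remnants rather than functional parts.

Expression is driven by a T7 promoter followed by a lac operator and the strong phage T7 gene 10 ribosome binding site. A lacI gene with its own promoter supplies repressor, so transcription depends on a host that provides T7 RNA polymerase and can be induced with IPTG. The open reading frame begins with a polyhistidine tag, recorded as 10xHis and only partly picked up by the annotation, fused to yeast Smt3 (SUMO). The 774 bp flagellin insert is not itself annotated, but it should occupy the unannotated gap between SMT3 and the downstream elements. It came from synthetic DNA and was inserted by Golden Gate assembly, which destroyed both BsaI sites. Downstream, the annotation detects a further His-tag fragment and a short T7 gene 10B-like fragment before the T7 terminator. The record does not say whether these are translated.

The His-Smt3 fusion allows affinity capture of the protein and its release by a SUMO-specific protease, which fits the associated work on high-throughput purification by protease elution.
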