Features (pLannotate 1.2.2; 20 found; start..end, strand, type, name):
     82..103     -  protein_bind   CAP binding site: CAP binding activates transcription in the presence of cAMP. E. coli catabolite activator protein
    116..1198    -  CDS            lacI: lac repressor; lacI; The lac repressor binds to the lac operator to inhibit transcription in E. coli. This inhibition can be relieved by adding lactose or isopropyl-β-D-thiogalactopyranoside (IPTG).
   1199..1276    -  promoter       lacI promoter: lacI
   1284..1563    -  CDS            TcR (fragment): tetracycline efflux protein; tet; confers resistance to tetracycline
   1589..1607    +  promoter       T7 promoter: promoter for bacteriophage T7 RNA polymerase
   1608..1632    +  protein_bind   lac operator: The lac repressor binds to the lac operator to inhibit transcription in E. coli. This inhibition can be relieved by adding lactose or isopropyl-β-D-thiogalactopyranoside (IPTG). lac repressor encoded by lacI
   1647..1669    +  RBS            RBS: efficient ribosome binding site from bacteriophage T7 gene 10 (Olins and Rangwala, 1989)
   1701..1720    +  CDS            7xHis (fragment): 6xHis affinity tag
   1728..2024    +  CDS            SMT3: SMT3_YEAST - Experimental evidence at protein level: Swiss-Prot protein existence level 1. Not known; suppressor of MIF2 mutations. From Saccharomyces cerevisiae (strain ATCC 204508 / S288c) (Baker's yeast).
   2820..2837    +  CDS            9xHis (fragment): 9xHis affinity tag
   2847..2896    +  CDS            SET1 (fragment): solubility-enhancement tag derived from T7 phage gene 10B
   2904..2951    +  terminator     T7 terminator: transcription terminator for bacteriophage T7 RNA polymerase
   2988..3416    +  rep_origin     f1 ori (sequence partly withheld): f1 bacteriophage origin of replication; arrow indicates direction of (+) strand synthesis
   3469..3526    +  promoter       AmpR promoter (fragment): bla
   3535..4350    -  CDS            KanR: aminoglycoside phosphotransferase; aph(3')-Ia; confers resistance to kanamycin in bacteria or G418 (Geneticin®) in eukaryotes
   4472..5060    +  rep_origin     ori: high-copy-number ColE1/pMB1/pBR322/pUC origin of replication
   5246..5385    -  misc_feature   bom: basis of mobility region from pBR322
   5487..5678    -  CDS            rop: Rop protein, which maintains plasmids at low copy number; rop
   5695..6075    +  CDS            YPB1_ECOLX: Protein predicted: Swiss-Prot protein existence level 4. From Escherichia coli.
   6147..67      -  CDS            TcR (fragment) (across the origin): tetracycline efflux protein; tet; confers resistance to tetracycline
>Addgene plasmid #234163 | pAIP4_4CFI | addgene full sequence | sequence record 464129 | Addgene NGS Result
GATAGTCATGCCCCGCGCCCACCGGAAGGAGCTGACTGGGTTGAAGGCTCTCAAGGGCATCGGTCGAGAT
CCCGGTGCCTAATGAGTGAGCTAACTTACATTAATTGCGTTGCGCTCACTGCCCGCTTTCCAGTCGGGAA
ACCTGTCGTGCCAGCTGCATTAATGAATCGGCCAACGCGCGGGGAGAGGCGGTTTGCGTATTGGGCGCCA
GGGTGGTTTTTCTTTTCACCAGTGAGACGGGCAACAGCTGATTGCCCTTCACCGCCTGGCCCTGAGAGAG
TTGCAGCAAGCGGTCCACGCTGGTTTGCCCCAGCAGGCGAAAATCCTGTTTGATGGTGGTTAACGGCGGG
ATATAACATGAGCTGTCTTCGGTATCGTCGTATCCCACTACCGAGATGTCCGCACCAACGCGCAGCCCGG
ACTCGGTAATGGCGCGCATTGCGCCCAGCGCCATCTGATCGTTGGCAACCAGCATCGCAGTGGGAACGAT
GCCCTCATTCAGCATTTGCATGGTTTGTTGAAAACCGGACATGGCACTCCAGTCGCCTTCCCGTTCCGCT
ATCGGCTGAATTTGATTGCGAGTGAGATATTTATGCCAGCCAGCCAGACGCAGACGCGCCGAGACAGAAC
TTAATGGGCCCGCTAACAGCGCGATTTGCTGGTGACCCAATGCGACCAGATGCTCCACGCCCAGTCGCGT
ACCGTCTTCATGGGAGAAAATAATACTGTTGATGGGTGTCTGGTCAGAGACATCAAGAAATAACGCCGGA
ACATTAGTGCAGGCAGCTTCCACAGCAATGGCATCCTGGTCATCCAGCGGATAGTTAATGATCAGCCCAC
TGACGCGTTGCGCGAGAAGATTGTGCACCGCCGCTTTACAGGCTTCGACGCCGCTTCGTTCTACCATCGA
CACCACCACGCTGGCACCCAGTTGATCGGCGCGAGATTTAATCGCCGCGACAATTTGCGACGGCGCGTGC
AGGGCCAGACTGGAGGTGGCAACGCCAATCAGCAACGACTGTTTGCCCGCCAGTTGTTGTGCCACGCGGT
TGGGAATGTAATTCAGCTCCGCCATCGCCGCTTCCACTTTTTCCCGCGTTTTCGCAGAAACGTGGCTGGC
CTGGTTCACCACGCGGGAAACGGTCTGATAAGAGACACCGGCATACTCTGCGACATCGTATAACGTTACT
GGTTTCACATTCACCACCCTGAATTGACTCTCTTCCGGGCGCTATCATGCCATACCGCGAAAGGTTTTGC
GCCATTCGATGGTGTCCGGGATCTCGACGCTCTCCCTTATGCGACTCCTGCATTAGGAAGCAGCCCAGTA
GTAGGTTGAGGCCGTTGAGCACCGCCGCCGCAAGGAATGGTGCATGCAAGGAGATGGCGCCCAACAGTCC
CCCGGCCACGGGGCCTGCCACCATACCCACGCCGAAACAAGCGCTCATGAGCCCGAAGTGGCGAGCCCGA
TCTTCCCCATCGGTGATGTCGGCGATATAGGCGCCAGCAACCGCACCTGTGGCGCCGGTGATGCCGGCCA
CGATGCGTCCGGCGTAGAGGATCGAGATCGATCTCGATCCCGCGAAATTAATACGACTCACTATAGGGGA
ATTGTGAGCGGATAACAATTCCCCTCTAGAAATAATTTTGTTTAACTTTAAGAAGGAGATATACATATGA
TGGCGAAGATTCATCACCATCATCACCATCACCATCACCACGGTAGCCTGCAAGATTCGGAAGTCAACCA
AGAAGCAAAGCCGGAAGTCAAGCCGGAAGTGAAACCGGAAACCCATATTAACCTGAAAGTTAGTGACGGC
AGCTCTGAAATTTTCTTTAAGATCAAAAAGACCACGCCGCTGCGTCGCCTGATGGAAGCGTTTGCCAAAC
GTCAGGGCAAGGAAATGGATAGCCTGCGTTTCCTGTATGACGGTATTCGCATCCAGGCAGATCAAGCGCC
GGAAGACCTGGACATGGAAGACAACGACATCATTGAAGCCCACCGTGAACAGATTGGCGGCTCTGGAGAT
GGAGTATCAATACTACAAACAGCTAGTTCTGGTCTGACCTCTCTGACGAACAGCCTTCAACGTATTCGTC
AGCTGGCCGTACAGGCATCTAATGGTCCGCTGAGCGCGTCCGATGCAAGTGCGTTGCAACAAGAGGTTGC
TCAGCAGATCAGCGAAGTTAACCGTATCGCGAGCCAGACGAACTATAACGGCAAGAACATCCTGGATGGT
TCCGCTGGCACCTTGTCATTCCAAGTTGGTGCTAACGTGGGTCAAACCGTTTCGGTTGATCTGACCCAAA
GCATGAGCGCTGCGAAAATTGGTGGTGGCATGGTTCAAACCGGCCAGACCTTGGGCACCATTAAGGTGGC
GATTGACAGCAGCGGTGCCGCGTGGAGCAGCGGAAGCACCGGCCAGGAGACAACCCAGATCAATGTGGTG
TCCGACGGCAAAGGTGGCTTCACCTTCACCGACCAAAACAACCAGGCGCTGTCGTCCACCGCGGTCACCG
CTGTCTTTGGCTCCAGCACGGCGGGTACTGGTACTGCGGCATCTCCGAGCTTTCAGACGTTAGCTTTGTC
CACCAGCGCGACCAGCGCGCTCTCTGCGACCGACCAGGCGAATGCTACTGCTATGGTGGCCCAAATCAAC
GCCGTTAATAAACCGCAGACCGTGAGCAATCTGGACATCAGCACGCAGACCGGCGCGTACCAGGCCATGG
TGTCCATTGATAATGCTCTGGCAACCGTCAATAACCTGCAAGCGACGCTGGGTGCAGCGCAAAACCGTTT
TGGTTCGTAATGACTCGAGCACCACCACCACCACCACTGAGATCCGGCTGCTAACAAAGCCCGAAAGGAA
GCTGAGTTGGCTGCTGCCACCGCTGAGCAATAACTAGCATAACCCCTTGGGGCCTCTAAACGGGTCTTGA
GGGGTTTTTTGCTGAAAGGAGGAACTATATCCGGATTGGCGAATGGG
[124 nt withheld, positions 2988-3111]
C
[91 nt withheld, positions 3113-3203]
A
[49 nt withheld, positions 3205-3253]
CCTTTGACGTTGGAGTCCACGTTCTTT
[37 nt withheld, positions 3281-3317]
ACCCTATCTCGGTCTATTCTTTTGATTTATAAGGGATTTTGCCGATTTCGGCCTATTGGTTAAAAAATGA
GCTGATTTAACAAAAATTTAACGCGAATTTTAACAAAATATTAACGCTTACAATTTAGGTGGCACTTTTC
GGGGAAATGTGCGCGGAACCCCTATTTGTTTATTTTTCTAAATACATTCAAATATGTATCCGCTCATGAA
TTAATTCTTAGAAAAACTCATCGAGCATCAAATGAAACTGCAATTTATTCATATCAGGATTATCAATACC
ATATTTTTGAAAAAGCCGTTTCTGTAATGAAGGAGAAAACTCACCGAGGCAGTTCCATAGGATGGCAAGA
TCCTGGTATCGGTCTGCGATTCCGACTCGTCCAACATCAATACAACCTATTAATTTCCCCTCGTCAAAAA
TAAGGTTATCAAGTGAGAAATCACCATGAGTGACGACTGAATCCGGTGAGAATGGCAAAAGTTTATGCAT
TTCTTTCCAGACTTGTTCAACAGGCCAGCCATTACGCTCGTCATCAAAATCACTCGCATCAACCAAACCG
TTATTCATTCGTGATTGCGCCTGAGCGAGACGAAATACGCGATCGCTGTTAAAAGGACAATTACAAACAG
GAATCGAATGCAACCGGCGCAGGAACACTGCCAGCGCATCAACAATATTTTCACCTGAATCAGGATATTC
TTCTAATACCTGGAATGCTGTTTTCCCGGGGATCGCAGTGGTGAGTAACCATGCATCATCAGGAGTACGG
ATAAAATGCTTGATGGTCGGAAGAGGCATAAATTCCGTCAGCCAGTTTAGTCTGACCATCTCATCTGTAA
CATCATTGGCAACGCTACCTTTGCCATGTTTCAGAAACAACTCTGGCGCATCGGGCTTCCCATACAATCG
ATAGATTGTCGCACCTGATTGCCCGACATTATCGCGAGCCCATTTATACCCATATAAATCAGCATCCATG
TTGGAATTTAATCGCGGCCTAGAGCAAGACGTTTCCCGTTGAATATGGCTCATAACACCCCTTGTATTAC
TGTTTATGTAAGCAGACAGTTTTATTGTTCATGACCAAAATCCCTTAACGTGAGTTTTCGTTCCACTGAG
CGTCAGACCCCGTAGAAAAGATCAAAGGATCTTCTTGAGATCCTTTTTTTCTGCGCGTAATCTGCTGCTT
GCAAACAAAAAAACCACCGCTACCAGCGGTGGTTTGTTTGCCGGATCAAGAGCTACCAACTCTTTTTCCG
AAGGTAACTGGCTTCAGCAGAGCGCAGATACCAAATACTGTCCTTCTAGTGTAGCCGTAGTTAGGCCACC
ACTTCAAGAACTCTGTAGCACCGCCTACATACCTCGCTCTGCTAATCCTGTTACCAGTGGCTGCTGCCAG
TGGCGATAAGTCGTGTCTTACCGGGTTGGACTCAAGACGATAGTTACCGGATAAGGCGCAGCGGTCGGGC
TGAACGGGGGGTTCGTGCACACAGCCCAGCTTGGAGCGAACGACCTACACCGAACTGAGATACCTACAGC
GTGAGCTATGAGAAAGCGCCACGCTTCCCGAAGGGAGAAAGGCGGACAGGTATCCGGTAAGCGGCAGGGT
CGGAACAGGAGAGCGCACGAGGGAGCTTCCAGGGGGAAACGCCTGGTATCTTTATAGTCCTGTCGGGTTT
CGCCACCTCTGACTTGAGCGTCGATTTTTGTGATGCTCGTCAGGGGGGCGGAGCCTATGGAAAAACGCCA
GCAACGCGGCCTTTTTACGGTTCCTGGCCTTTTGCTGGCCTTTTGCTCACATGTTCTTTCCTGCGTTATC
CCCTGATTCTGTGGATAACCGTATTACCGCCTTTGAGTGAGCTGATACCGCTCGCCGCAGCCGAACGACC
GAGCGCAGCGAGTCAGTGAGCGAGGAAGCGGAAGAGCGCCTGATGCGGTATTTTCTCCTTACGCATCTGT
GCGGTATTTCACACCGCAATGGTGCACTCTCAGTACAATCTGCTCTGATGCCGCATAGTTAAGCCAGTAT
ACACTCCGCTATCGCTACGTGACTGGGTCATGGCTGCGCCCCGACACCCGCCAACACCCGCTGACGCGCC
CTGACGGGCTTGTCTGCTCCCGGCATCCGCTTACAGACAAGCTGTGACCGTCTCCGGGAGCTGCATGTGT
CAGAGGTTTTCACCGTCATCACCGAAACGCGCGAGGCAGCTGCGGTAAAGCTCATCAGCGTGGTCGTGAA
GCGATTCACAGATGTCTGCCTGTTCATCCGCGTCCAGCTCGTTGAGTTTCTCCAGAAGCGTTAATGTCTG
GCTTCTGATAAAGCGGGCCATGTTAAGGGCGGTTTTTTCCTGTTTGGTCACTGATGCCTCCGTGTAAGGG
GGATTTCTGTTCATGGGGGTAATGATACCGATGAAACGAGAGAGGATGCTCACGATACGGGTTACTGATG
ATGAACATGCCCGGTTACTGGAACGTTGTGAGGGTAAACAACTGGCGGTATGGATGCGGCGGGACCAGAG
AAAAATCACTCAGGGTCAATGCCAGCGCTTCGTTAATACAGATGTAGGTGTTCCACAGGGTAGCCAGCAG
CATCCTGCGATGCAGATCCGGAACATAATGGTGCAGGGCGCTGACTTCCGCGTTTCCAGACTTTACGAAA
CACGGAAACCGAAGACCATTCATGTTGTTGCTCAGGTCGCAGACGTTTTGCAGCAGCAGTCGCTTCACGT
TCGCTCGCGTATCGGTGATTCATTCTGCTAACCAGTAAGGCAACCCCGCCAGCCTAGCCGGGTCCTCAAC
GACAGGAGCACGATCATGCGCACCCGTGGGGCCGCCATGCCGGCGATAATGGCCTGCTTCTCGCCGAAAC
GTTTGGTGGCGGGACCAGTGACGAAGGCTTGAGCGAGGGCGTGCAAGATTCCGAATACCGCAAGCGACAG
GCCGATCATCGTCGCGCTCCAGCGAAAGCGGTCCTCGCCGAAAATGACCCAGAGCGCTGCCGGCACCTGT
CCTACGAGTTGCATGATAAAGAAGACAGTCATAAGTGCGGCGAC
